Addgene plasmid #23220: pBY2982
Depositing lab: Ralf Baumeister. Depositing organization: Albert-Ludwigs-Universitaet Freiburg. Publication: SnAvi--a new tandem tag for high-affinity protein-complex purification. Schaffer U, Schlosser A, Muller KM, Schafer A, Katava N, Baumeister R, Schulze E. Nucleic Acids Res. 2010 Apr;38(6):e91. doi: 10.1093/nar/gkp1178. Epub 2010 Jan 4. PubMed 20047968.
Backbone
  Vector backbone: EGFP-N1
  Backbone manufacturer: Clontech
  Backbone size w/o insert (bp): 3992
  Vector type: Mammalian Expression
  Selectable markers: Neomycin (select with G418)
Growth in bacteria
  Bacterial resistance: Kanamycin, 50 μg/mL
  Growth temperature: 37°C
  Growth strain: DH5alpha
  Copy number: High Copy
Gene/Insert
  Gene/Insert name: BirA-mCherry
  Species: Top10 E.coli, Discosoma sp.
  Cloning method: Restriction Enzyme; 5′ cloning site BamHI (unknown if destroyed); 3′ cloning site NotI (not destroyed)
  Sequencing primers: 5′ CGCAAATGGGCGGTAGGCGTG
Terms and licenses: Academic/Nonprofit Terms; Industry Terms: Not Available to Industry
How to cite: pBY2982 was a gift from Ralf Baumeister (Addgene plasmid # 23220 ; http://n2t.net/addgene:23220 ; RRID:Addgene_23220)
