[The description below was written by a language model from this plasmid's Addgene catalogue record and pLannotate feature annotations shown in this document.]
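Description:
pBY2982 is a mammalian expression plasmid built on the Clontech EGFP-N1 backbone, in which the EGFP coding region has been replaced, via BamHI and NotI cloning, by a BirA-mCherry insert. The sequence record is about 5.7 kb. It replicates in E. coli at high copy from a ColE1/pUC-type origin and also carries an f1 origin for single-stranded DNA production. A single NeoR/KanR gene (Tn5 aminoglycoside phosphotransferase) serves both hosts. The bacterial bla-type promoter drives it for kanamycin selection in bacteria, and the SV40 enhancer/early promoter drives it for G418 selection of transfected mammalian cells, with the HSV TK polyadenylation signal terminating the cassette. The short ble, bGH poly(A) and SV40 large T antigen fragments in the annotation appear to be backbone remnants or partial matches rather than functional parts.

The expression cassette consists of the human CMV immediate early enhancer and promoter, a multiple cloning site, the E. coli birA coding sequence, the red fluorescent protein mCherry from Discosoma sp. a short distance downstream, and the SV40 polyadenylation signal. The insert name and the close spacing of the two coding sequences suggest a BirA-mCherry fusion protein, although the record does not explicitly describe the linker or confirm the reading frame. BirA is the E. coli biotin ligase that activates biotin and transfers it to a specific acceptor sequence. The mCherry portion gives a visual readout of which cells express the enzyme. The associated publication describes SnAvi, a tandem tag for high-affinity purification of protein complexes. This suggests the plasmid is used to supply biotin ligase in mammalian cells for in vivo biotinylation of co-expressed tagged bait proteins before avidin- or streptavidin-based capture, though the record does not state this use directly.
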