Features (pLannotate 1.2.2; 15 found; start..end, strand, type, name):
     61..364     +  enhancer       CMV enhancer: human cytomegalovirus immediate early enhancer
    365..568     +  promoter       CMV promoter: human cytomegalovirus (CMV) immediate early promoter
    609..665     +  misc_feature   MCS: multiple cloning site
    667..1629    +  CDS            birA: BIRA_ECOLI - Also known as bioR, dhbB. Experimental evidence at protein level: Swiss-Prot protein existence level 1. Acts both as a biotin--[acetyl-CoA-carboxylase] ligase and a biotin-operon repressor. In the presence of ATP, BirA activates biotin to form the BirA-biotinyl-5'-adenylate (BirA-bio-5'-AMP or holoBirA) complex. HoloBirA can either transfer the biotinyl moiety to the biotin carboxyl carrier protein (BCCP) subunit of acetyl-CoA carboxylase, or bind to the biotin operator site and inhibit transcription of the operon. From Escherichia coli (strain K12).
   1657..2364    +  CDS            mCherry: mCherry is a basic (constitutively fluorescent) red fluorescent protein published in 2004, derived from Discosoma sp.. It is reported to be a very rapidly-maturing monomer with low acid sensitivity.
   2384..2467    +  CDS            large T antigen (fragment): large T antigen from SV40 (simian virus 40)
   2490..2611    +  polyA_signal   SV40 poly(A) signal: SV40 polyadenylation signal
   2645..3073    -  rep_origin     f1 ori (sequence partly withheld): f1 bacteriophage origin of replication; arrow indicates direction of (+) strand synthesis
   3100..3204    +  promoter       AmpR promoter: bla
   3206..3563    +  promoter       SV40 promoter: SV40 enhancer and early promoter
   3598..4392    +  CDS            NeoR/KanR: aminoglycoside phosphotransferase from Tn5; aph(3')-II (or nptII); confers resistance to neomycin, kanamycin, and G418 (Geneticin®)
   4413..4565    +  CDS            ble (fragment): BLE_KLEPN - Experimental evidence at protein level: Swiss-Prot protein existence level 1. Binding protein with a strong affinity to the bleomycin family of antibiotics. Binds to CL990; an antimitotic-antibiotic compound. From Klebsiella pneumoniae.
   4624..4671    +  polyA_signal   HSV TK poly(A) signal: herpes simplex virus thymidine kinase polyadenylation signal (Cole and Stacy, 1985)
   4762..4778    -  polyA_signal   bGH poly(A) signal (fragment): bovine growth hormone polyadenylation signal
   5000..5588    +  rep_origin     ori: high-copy-number ColE1/pMB1/pBR322/pUC origin of replication
>Addgene plasmid #23220 | pBY2982 | depositor full sequence | sequence record 10633 | Author sequence
TAGTTATTAATAGTAATCAATTACGGGGTCATTAGTTCATAGCCCATATATGGAGTTCCGCGTTACATAA
CTTACGGTAAATGGCCCGCCTGGCTGACCGCCCAACGACCCCCGCCCATTGACGTCAATAATGACGTATG
TTCCCATAGTAACGCCAATAGGGACTTTCCATTGACGTCAATGGGTGGAGTATTTACGGTAAACTGCCCA
CTTGGCAGTACATCAAGTGTATCATATGCCAAGTACGCCCCCTATTGACGTCAATGACGGTAAATGGCCC
GCCTGGCATTATGCCCAGTACATGACCTTATGGGACTTTCCTACTTGGCAGTACATCTACGTATTAGTCA
TCGCTATTACCATGGTGATGCGGTTTTGGCAGTACATCAATGGGCGTGGATAGCGGTTTGACTCACGGGG
ATTTCCAAGTCTCCACCCCATTGACGTCAATGGGAGTTTGTTTTGGCACCAAAATCAACGGGACTTTCCA
AAATGTCGTAACAACTCCGCCCCATTGACGCAAATGGGCGGTAGGCGTGTACGGTGGGAGGTCTATATAA
GCAGAGCTGGTTTAGTGAACCGTCAGATCCGCTAGCGCTACCGGACTCAGATCTCGAGCTCAAGCTTCGA
ATTCTGCAGTCGACGGTACCGCGGGCCCGGGATCCAATGAAGGATAACACCGTGCCACTGAAATTGATTG
CCCTGTTAGCGAACGGTGAATTTCACTCTGGCGAGCAGTTGGGTGAAACGCTGGGAATGAGCCGGGCGGC
TATTAATAAACACATTCAGACACTGCGTGACTGGGGCGTTGATGTCTTTACCGTTCCGGGTAAAGGATAC
AGCCTGCCTGAGCCTATCCAGTTACTTAATGCTAAACAGATATTGGGTCAGCTGGATGGCGGTAGTGTAG
CCGTGCTGCCAGTGATTGACTCCACGAATCAGTACCTTCTTGATCGTATCGGAGAGCTTAAATCGGGCGA
TGCTTGCATTGCAGAATACCAGCAGGCTGGCCGTGGTCGCCGGGGTCGGAAATGGTTTTCGCCTTTTGGC
GCAAACTTATATTTGTCGATGTTCTGGCGTCTGGAACAAGGCCCGGCGGCGGCGATTGGTTTAAGTCTGG
TTATCGGTATCGTGATGGCGGAAGTATTACGCAAGCTGGGTGCAGATAAAGTTCGTGTTAAATGGCCTAA
TGACCTCTATCTGCAGGATCGCAAGCTGGCAGGCATTCTGGTGGAGCTGACTGGCAAAACTGGCGATGCG
GCGCAAATAGTCATTGGAGCCGGGATCAACATGGCAATGCGCCGTGTTGAAGAGAGTGTCGTTAATCAGG
GGTGGATCACGCTGCAGGAAGCGGGGATCAATCTCGATCGTAATACGTTGGCGGCCATGCTAATACGTGA
ATTACGTGCTGCGTTGGAACTCTTCGAACAAGAAGGATTGGCACCTTATCTGTCGCGCTGGGAAAAGCTG
GATAATTTTATTAATCGCCCAGTGAAACTTATCATTGGTGATAAAGAAATATTTGGCATTTCACGCGGAA
TAGACAAACAGGGGGCTTTATTACTTGAGCAGGATGGAATAATAAAACCCTGGATGGGCGGTGAAATATC
CCTGCGTAGTGCAGAAAAAAGGAGCATCGCCACACCGGTCGCCACCATGGTGAGCAAGGGCGAGGAGGAT
AACATGGCCATCATCAAGGAGTTCATGCGCTTCAAGGTGCACATGGAGGGCTCCGTGAACGGCCACGAGT
TCGAGATCGAGGGCGAGGGCGAGGGCCGCCCCTACGAGGGCACCCAGACCGCCAAGCTGAAGGTGACCAA
GGGTGGCCCCCTGCCCTTCGCCTGGGACATCCTGTCCCCTCAGTTCATGTACGGCTCCAAGGCCTACGTG
AAGCACCCCGCCGACATCCCCGACTACTTGAAGCTGTCCTTCCCCGAGGGCTTCAAGTGGGAGCGCGTGA
TGAACTTCGAGGACGGCGGCGTGGTGACCGTGACCCAGGACTCCTCCCTGCAGGACGGCGAGTTCATCTA
CAAGGTGAAGCTGCGCGGCACCAACTTCCCCTCCGACGGCCCCGTAATGCAGAAGAAGACCATGGGCTGG
GAGGCCTCCTCCGAGCGGATGTACCCCGAGGACGGCGCCCTGAAGGGCGAGATCAAGCAGAGGCTGAAGC
TGAAGGACGGCGGCCACTACGACGCTGAGGTCAAGACCACCTACAAGGCCAAGAAGCCCGTGCAGCTGCC
CGGCGCCTACAACGTCAACATCAAGTTGGACATCACCTCCCACAACGAGGACTACACCATCGTGGAACAG
TACGAACGCGCCGAGGGCCGCCACTCCACCGGCGGCATGGACGAGCTGTACAAGTAAAGCGGCCGCGACT
CTAGATCATAATCAGCCATACCACATTTGTAGAGGTTTTACTTGCTTTAAAAAACCTCCCACACCTCCCC
CTGAACCTGAAACATAAAATGAATGCAATTGTTGTTGTTAACTTGTTTATTGCAGCTTATAATGGTTACA
AATAAAGCAATAGCATCACAAATTTCACAAATAAAGCATTTTTTTCACTGCATTCTAGTTGTGGTTTGTC
CAAACTCATCAATGTATCTTAAGGCGTAAATTGTAAGCGTTAATATTTTGTTAAAATTCGCGTTAAATTT
TTGTTAAATCAGCTCATTTTTTAACCAATAGGCCGAAATCGGCAAAATCCCTTATAAATCAAAAGAATAG
ACCGAGATAGGGT
[37 nt withheld, positions 2744-2780]
AAAGAACGTGGACTCCAACGTCAAAGG
[49 nt withheld, positions 2808-2856]
T
[91 nt withheld, positions 2858-2948]
G
[124 nt withheld, positions 2950-3073]
CAGGTGGCACTTTTCGGGGAAATGTGCGCGGAACCCCTATTTGTTTATTTTTCTAAATACATTCAAATAT
GTATCCGCTCATGAGACAATAACCCTGATAAATGCTTCAATAATATTGAAAAAGGAAGAGTCCTGAGGCG
GAAAGAACCAGCTGTGGAATGTGTGTCAGTTAGGGTGTGGAAAGTCCCCAGGCTCCCCAGCAGGCAGAAG
TATGCAAAGCATGCATCTCAATTAGTCAGCAACCAGGTGTGGAAAGTCCCCAGGCTCCCCAGCAGGCAGA
AGTATGCAAAGCATGCATCTCAATTAGTCAGCAACCATAGTCCCGCCCCTAACTCCGCCCATCCCGCCCC
TAACTCCGCCCAGTTCCGCCCATTCTCCGCCCCATGGCTGACTAATTTTTTTTATTTATGCAGAGGCCGA
GGCCGCCTCGGCCTCTGAGCTATTCCAGAAGTAGTGAGGAGGCTTTTTTGGAGGCCTAGGCTTTTGCAAA
GATCGATCAAGAGACAGGATGAGGATCGTTTCGCATGATTGAACAAGATGGATTGCACGCAGGTTCTCCG
GCCGCTTGGGTGGAGAGGCTATTCGGCTATGACTGGGCACAACAGACAATCGGCTGCTCTGATGCCGCCG
TGTTCCGGCTGTCAGCGCAGGGGCGCCCGGTTCTTTTTGTCAAGACCGACCTGTCCGGTGCCCTGAATGA
ACTGCAAGACGAGGCAGCGCGGCTATCGTGGCTGGCCACGACGGGCGTTCCTTGCGCAGCTGTGCTCGAC
GTTGTCACTGAAGCGGGAAGGGACTGGCTGCTATTGGGCGAAGTGCCGGGGCAGGATCTCCTGTCATCTC
ACCTTGCTCCTGCCGAGAAAGTATCCATCATGGCTGATGCAATGCGGCGGCTGCATACGCTTGATCCGGC
TACCTGCCCATTCGACCACCAAGCGAAACATCGCATCGAGCGAGCACGTACTCGGATGGAAGCCGGTCTT
GTCGATCAGGATGATCTGGACGAAGAGCATCAGGGGCTCGCGCCAGCCGAACTGTTCGCCAGGCTCAAGG
CGAGCATGCCCGACGGCGAGGATCTCGTCGTGACCCATGGCGATGCCTGCTTGCCGAATATCATGGTGGA
AAATGGCCGCTTTTCTGGATTCATCGACTGTGGCCGGCTGGGTGTGGCGGACCGCTATCAGGACATAGCG
TTGGCTACCCGTGATATTGCTGAAGAGCTTGGCGGCGAATGGGCTGACCGCTTCCTCGTGCTTTACGGTA
TCGCCGCTCCCGATTCGCAGCGCATCGCCTTCTATCGCCTTCTTGACGAGTTCTTCTGAGCGGGACTCTG
GGGTTCGAAATGACCGACCAAGCGACGCCCAACCTGCCATCACGAGATTTCGATTCCACCGCCGCCTTCT
ATGAAAGGTTGGGCTTCGGAATCGTTTTCCGGGACGCCGGCTGGATGATCCTCCAGCGCGGGGATCTCAT
GCTGGAGTTCTTCGCCCACCCTAGGGGGAGGCTAACTGAAACACGGAAGGAGACAATACCGGAAGGAACC
CGCGCTATGACGGCAATAAAAAGACAGAATAAAACGCACGGTGTTGGGTCGTTTGTTCATAAACGCGGGG
TTCGGTCCCAGGGCTGGCACTCTGTCGATACCCCACCGAGACCCCATTGGGGCCAATACGCCCGCGTTTC
TTCCTTTTCCCCACCCCACCCCCCAAGTTCGGGTGAAGGCCCAGGGCTCGCAGCCAACGTCGGGGCGGCA
GGCCCTGCCATAGCCTCAGGTTACTCATATATACTTTAGATTGATTTAAAACTTCATTTTTAATTTAAAA
GGATCTAGGTGAAGATCCTTTTTGATAATCTCATGACCAAAATCCCTTAACGTGAGTTTTCGTTCCACTG
AGCGTCAGACCCCGTAGAAAAGATCAAAGGATCTTCTTGAGATCCTTTTTTTCTGCGCGTAATCTGCTGC
TTGCAAACAAAAAAACCACCGCTACCAGCGGTGGTTTGTTTGCCGGATCAAGAGCTACCAACTCTTTTTC
CGAAGGTAACTGGCTTCAGCAGAGCGCAGATACCAAATACTGTCCTTCTAGTGTAGCCGTAGTTAGGCCA
CCACTTCAAGAACTCTGTAGCACCGCCTACATACCTCGCTCTGCTAATCCTGTTACCAGTGGCTGCTGCC
AGTGGCGATAAGTCGTGTCTTACCGGGTTGGACTCAAGACGATAGTTACCGGATAAGGCGCAGCGGTCGG
GCTGAACGGGGGGTTCGTGCACACAGCCCAGCTTGGAGCGAACGACCTACACCGAACTGAGATACCTACA
GCGTGAGCTATGAGAAAGCGCCACGCTTCCCGAAGGGAGAAAGGCGGACAGGTATCCGGTAAGCGGCAGG
GTCGGAACAGGAGAGCGCACGAGGGAGCTTCCAGGGGGAAACGCCTGGTATCTTTATAGTCCTGTCGGGT
TTCGCCACCTCTGACTTGAGCGTCGATTTTTGTGATGCTCGTCAGGGGGGCGGAGCCTATGGAAAAACGC
CAGCAACGCGGCCTTTTTACGGTTCCTGGCCTTTTGCTGGCCTTTTGCTCACATGTTCTTTCCTGCGTTA
TCCCCTGATTCTGTGGATAACCGTATTACCGCCATGCAT
