>Addgene plasmid #23220 | pBY2982 | addgene partial sequence | sequence record 29075 | 23220 with mCherry-R
CGCCCTCGCCCTCGATCTCGAACTCGTGGCCGTTCACGGAGCCCTCCATGTGCACCTTGAAGCGCATGAA
CTCCTTGATGATGGCCATGTTATCCTCCTCGCCCTTGCTCACCATGGTGGCGACCGGTGTGGCGATGCTC
CTTTTTTCTGCACTACGCAGGGATATTTCACCGCCCATCCAGGGTTTTATTATTCCATCCTGCTCAAGTA
ATAAAGCCCCCTGTTTGTCTATTCCGCGTGAAATGCCAAATATTTCTTTATCACCAATGATAAGTTTCAC
TGGGCGATTAATAAAATTATCCAGCTTTTCCCAGCGCGACAGATAAGGTGCCAATCCTTCTTGTTCGAAG
AGTTCCAACGCAGCACGTAATTCACGTATTAGCATGGCCGCCAACGTATTACGATCGAGATTGATCCCCG
CTTCCTGCAGCGTGATCCACCCCTGATTAACGACACTCTCTTCAACACGGCGCATTGCCATGTTGATCCC
GGCTCCAATGACTATTTGCGCCGCATCGCCAGTTTTGCCAGTCAGCTCCACCAGAATGCCTGCCAGCTTG
CGATCCTGCAGATAGAGGTCATTAGGCCATTTAACACGAACTTTATCTGCACCCAGCTTGCGTAATACTT
CCGCCATCACGATACCGANNCCAGACTTAAACCAATCGCCGCCGCCGGGCCTTGTTCCAGACGCCAGAAC
ATCGACAAATATAAGTTTGCGCCAAAAGGCGAAAACCATTTCCNACCCCNG
